>Addgene plasmid #170629 | pTetQCas-BsaI | addgene full sequence | sequence record 338907 | Addgene NGS Result
CATTAATTCCTAATTTTTGTTGACACTCTATCATTGATAGAGTTATTTTACCACTCCCTATCAGTGATAG
AGAAAAGTGAACTCTAGAAATAATTTTGTTTAACTTTAAAAGGAGATATACCATGGGTGAACTGCCGAGT
AGGTAGCTGATAACGAGACCTCTGGTCTCGTGAACTGCCGAGTAGGTAGCTGATAACGGATCCGAATTCG
AGCTCGGCGCGCCTGCAGGTCGACAAGCTTGCGGCCGCTCTAATCTAGACATCATTAATTCCTAATTTTT
GTTGACACTCTATCATTGATAGAGTTATTTTACCACTCCCTATCAGTGATAGAGAAAAGTGAACTCTAGA
AATAATTTTGTTTAACTTTAAAGGAGATATACATATGTTTTTGCAAAGACCTAAACCTTACAGCGATGAA
AGTTTAGAAAGTTTCTTTATCCGAGTGGCTAACAAAAATGGCTACGGTGATGTCCATCGCTTCCTAGAAG
CCACTAAACGATTCCTTCAAGACATTGACCATAATGGCTATCAAACCTTTCCGACTGATATAACTCGGAT
AAACCCATACTCAGCTAAAAACAGTTCCAGCGCACGAACTGCGTCATTCCTGAAACTTGCACAATTGACA
TTTAATGAACCGCCAGAGCTACTTGGGTTGGCAATTAACAGAACAAACATGAAATACTCGCCGTCAACTA
GCGCGGTTGTTAGAGGTGCAGAAGTCTTTCCTCGCAGTTTACTACGGACGCACTCCATCCCCTGCTGTCC
TTTGTGTCTGCGAGAAAATGGCTACGCCTCCTACCTTTGGCACTTTCAGGGGTACGAATACTGCCACAGC
CATAACGTACCTTTAATTACCACTTGTAGCTGTGGTAAGGAGTTTGACTACCGAGTATCTGGGTTAAAGG
GCATTTGCTGCAAATGCAAGGAGCCTATCACCTTAACCAGCAGGGAGAACGGTCATGAGGCAGCGTGTAC
TGTTTCAAACTGGCTTGCTGGCCATGAATCTAAACCTCTGCCAAATCTTCCTAAAAGCTACCGATGGGGT
TTAGTTCATTGGTGGATGGGTATTAAAGATAGCGAGTTCGATCACTTTTCGTTCGTTCAATTTTTCTCAA
ACTGGCCAAGGTCATTCCACTCGATAATCGAAGATGAAGTAGAGTTCAACCTTGAGCATGCTGTTGTCAG
CACGTCTGAATTACGACTAAAAGATCTTCTTGGTCGATTGTTTTTCGGTTCAATTCGGTTACCTGAGCGG
AATCTTCAACACAATATCATCCTTGGTGAGCTTCTCTGCTATTTAGAAAATCGTTTATGGCAAGACAAGG
GATTAATCGCCAACCTCAAAATGAACGCGTTAGAGGCGACTGTAATGTTAAATTGTAGCCTCGATCAGAT
TGCATCAATGGTTGAACAACGCATCTTGAAGCCAAATCGAAAAAGCAAGCCCAACAGCCCTCTTGATGTT
ACCGATTATCTATTTCATTTCGGCGATATTTTCTGTCTTTGGTTAGCTGAGTTCCAAAGCGATGAGTTTA
ACCGTTCGTTTTATGTGTCGAGGTGGTAAATGCAAACTCTGAAAGAACTAATCGCATCCAATCCTGACGA
CTTAACAACTGAACTTAAGAGAGCATTTCGTCCACTCACACCGCATATTGCAATTGATGGTAATGAACTT
GACGCACTGACGATATTAGTCAATTTAACCGATAAGACTGATGATCAGAAAGACCTGCTCGATCGAGCCA
AATGCAAGCAAAAACTTCGAGATGAAAAATGGTGGGCTAGCTGCATAAATTGCGTTAATTACAGACAAAG
CCATAACCCAAAATTCCCGGATATACGTTCTGAAGGCGTGATTCGAACCCAAGCCCTGGGTGAATTACCG
AGTTTCCTACTCTCGTCCTCAAAAATCCCACCATACCATTGGTCATATAGCCATGATTCAAAATACGTCA
ACAAAAGCGCATTCCTCACCAATGAGTTTTGTTGGGATGGTGAGATCTCATGTTTGGGTGAGCTTCTTAA
AGATGCAGATCACCCACTTTGGAATACTTTGAAAAAGTTAGGTTGTTCTCAAAAAACTTGCAAAGCAATG
GCAAAACAACTAGCTGATATTACTCTCACGACTATCAATGTCACACTCGCACCAAATTACCTGACTCAAA
TATCTCTCCCCGATAGTGATACATCCTACATTTCACTCTCTCCTGTTGCATCGCTATCGATGCAAAGCCA
CTTTCATCAGAGGCTCCAAGATGAAAATCGGCATAGCGCGATAACGCGGTTTAGCCGAACTACCAACATG
GGGGTCACTGCGATGACATGTGGCGGCGCATTTAGAATGTTAAAGTCTGGCGCTAAGTTTTCCAGCCCCC
CTCATCACCGATTAAACAGTAAACGAAGTTGGTTGACGTCAGAGCATGTTCAGTCATTAAAACAGTACCA
GCGCCTCAACAAAAGCCTCATACCTGAAAACTCTCGGATTGCACTCCGTAGAAAATACAAAATCGAGCTT
CAAAATATGGTCAGATCTTGGTTTGCAATGCAAGACCATACCCTTGATTCGAACATACTTATCCAACATT
TGAATCATGACCTATCTTACTTAGGAGCCACAAAACGTTTTGCATACGATCCAGCGATGACCAAGCTCTT
TACTGAGCTTTTGAAACGAGAGTTATCAAATTCAATCAATAATGGTGAGCAACACACTAATGGATCGTTT
TTAGTCCTACCGAATATCAGGGTTTGTGGCGCAACAGCTTTAAGCTCCCCGGTAACGGTGGGGATTCCAT
CACTTACAGCTTTCTTTGGCTTCGTTCACGCATTTGAACGGAATATAAATCGCACCACCTCATCGTTTCG
TGTTGAATCCTTTGCGATATGCGTCCATCAACTACATGTCGAGAAGCGAGGTTTGACAGCAGAGTTTGTG
GAAAAAGGCGACGGGACTATATCCGCTCCCGCGACCCGGGATGACTGGCAGTGTGATGTCGTATTTAGCC
TTATTTTGAACACCAACTTTGCTCAACATATTGACCAAGATACGTTAGTTACATCACTACCAAAGCGATT
GGCTCGGGGTTCAGCAAAAATTGCGATTGATGACTTTAAACATATCAACTCATTCTCGACATTAGAAACA
GCGATCGAATCTCTGCCAATAGAAGCTGGTAGGTGGTTATCACTTTACGCACAGTCAAACAATAATCTAA
GTGATCTATTAGCAGCCATGACAGAGGACCATCAGCTCATGGCAAGCTGCGTCGGTTACCACTTGTTAGA
AGAGCCCAAAGATAAACCAAACTCCCTCAGAGGTTACAAACACGCTATCGCCGAGTGCATCATTGGACTC
ATTAACTCAATCACCTTTAGCTCAGAGACTGATCCCAACACAATCTTTTGGTCGCTAAAGAACTATCAAA
ACTACCTAGTGGTACAGCCAAGGAGTATCAACGATGAAACTACCGACAAATCTAGCCTATGAGCGCTCTA
TCGACCCATCAGATGTCTGTTTTTTTGTCGTCTGGCCCGATGATAGAAAAACACCTTTAACCTACAATTC
TCGTACTCTGCTCGGGCAAATGGAAGCGGCATCATTAGCCTATGATGTCTCAGGTCAACCAATAAAAAGT
GCCACCGCTGAGGCGTTAGCTCAAGGGAACCCTCATCAAGTTGATTTCTGCCACGTTCCATACGGTGCGA
GTCATATTGAATGCAGTTTCTCCGTCTCGTTTTCTTCTGAACTACGTCAACCATATAAGTGTAACTCAAG
CAAAGTTAAACAAACGCTAGTGCAATTAGTCGAGCTCTACGAAACGAAAATCGGCTGGACTGAGCTAGCA
ACCCGATATTTGATGAACATTTGCAACGGTAAATGGCTGTGGAAAAATACCCGTAAAGCCTATTGCTGGA
ACATTGTACTTACACCTTGGCCTTGGAACGGGGAAAAGGTTGGATTTGAAGATATTCGTACTAACTACAC
CTCACGGCAAGACTTTAAAAATAATAAAAATTGGTCTGCTATAGTTGAAATGATCAAAACCGCATTTTCT
AGTACTGATGGGCTGGCGATATTTGAAGTCAGGGCCACCTTGCACTTGCCAACGAATGCTATGGTGCGGC
CAAGCCAAGTTTTCACAGAAAAAGAAAGTGGCAGTAAAAGTAAATCTAAAACTCAAAACAGTCGAGTTTT
TCAGAGTACAACTATTGATGGTGAACGATCGCCAATACTAGGGGCCTTTAAAACGGGAGCAGCTATTGCA
ACCATTGACGACTGGTATCCTGAAGCCACTGAGCCACTAAGGGTCGGACGGTTTGGGGTTCATCGCGAAG
ATGTCACTTGCTACCGTCATCCGTCTACCGGAAAAGATTTTTTCTCGATATTACAACAAGCAGAGCACTA
TATTGAAGTGTTGAGCGCCAACAAAACTCCCGCTCAAGAAACTATCAACGACATGCACTTTTTAATGGCT
AACCTGATTAAGGGTGGGATGTTCCAGCATAAAGGAGACTGACTGTGAAATGGTATTATAAGACAATCAC
CTTTCTGCCAGAGTTGTGCAACAACGAGTCACTGGCTGCAAAGTGTCTCCGCGTTCTGCATGGATTTAAC
TATCAGTATGAGACACGAAATATCGGCGTTTCATTTCCGCTTTGGTGTGATGCAACGGTTGGAAAAAAGA
TTTCATTTGTCAGCAAGAACAAGATAGAACTCGACTTACTACTTAAACAACACTATTTCGTCCAAATGGA
ACAACTTCAATACTTTCATATATCCAACACTGTTCTCGTCCCAGAAGATTGTACATACGTTTCCTTTAGA
CGCTGTCAATCTATAGATAAGCTCACAGCAGCAGGGCTGGCAAGGAAAATCAGACGCCTGGAGAAACGTG
CTCTATCTAGAGGCGAGCAATTTGACCCATCATCTTTTGCTCAAAAAGAGCATACTGCAATAGCGCACTA
CCACTCACTTGGGGAGTCCAGCAAACAGACGAACCGCAACTTTCGACTCAATATCAGGATGCTCTCGGAG
CAACCCCGTGAGGGGAACTCGATTTTTAGTAGCTATGGCTTATCAAATTCAGAAAACTCGTTTCAGCCTG
TACCCTTAATCTGACCTAGGCTGCTGCCACCGCTGAGCAATAACTAGCATAACCCCTTGGGGCCTCTAAA
CGGGTCTTGAGGGGTTTTTTGCTGAAACCTCAGGCATTTGAGAAGCACACGGTCACACTGCTTCCGGTAG
TCAATAAACCGGTAAACCAGCAATAGACATAAGCGGCTATTTAACGACCCTGCCCTGAACCGACGACCGG
GTCATCGTGGCCGGATCTTGCGGCCCCTCGGCTTGAACGAATTGTTAGACATTATTTGCCGACTACCTTG
GTGATCTCGCCTTTCACGTAGTGGACAAATTCTTCCAACTGATCTGCGCGCGAGGCCAAGCGATCTTCTT
CTTGTCCAAGATAAGCCTGTCTAGCTTCAAGTATGACGGGCTGATACTGGGCCGGCAGGCGCTCCATTGC
CCAGTCGGCAGCGACATCCTTCGGCGCGATTTTGCCGGTTACTGCGCTGTACCAAATGCGGGACAACGTA
AGCACTACATTTCGCTCATCGCCAGCCCAGTCGGGCGGCGAGTTCCATAGCGTTAAGGTTTCATTTAGCG
CCTCAAATAGATCCTGTTCAGGAACCGGATCAAAGAGTTCCTCCGCCGCTGGACCTACCAAGGCAACGCT
ATGTTCTCTTGCTTTTGTCAGCAAGATAGCCAGATCAATGTCGATCGTGGCTGGCTCGAAGATACCTGCA
AGAATGTCATTGCGCTGCCATTCTCCAAATTGCAGTTCGCGCTTAGCTGGATAACGCCACGGAATGATGT
CGTCGTGCACAACAATGGTGACTTCTACAGCGCGGAGAATCTCGCTCTCTCCAGGGGAAGCCGAAGTTTC
CAAAAGGTCGTTGATCAAAGCTCGCCGCGTTGTTTCATCAAGCCTTACGGTCACCGTAACCAGCAAATCA
ATATCACTGTGTGGCTTCAGGCCGCCATCCACTGCGGAGCCGTACAAATGTACGGCCAGCAACGTCGGTT
CGAGATGGCGCTCGATGACGCCAACTACCTCTGATAGTTGAGTCGATACTTCGGCGATCACCGCTTCCCT
CATACTCTTCCTTTTTCAATATTATTGAAGCATTTATCAGGGTTATTGTCTCATGAGCGGATACATATTT
GAATGTATTTAGAAAAATAAACAAATAGCTAGCTCACTCGGTCGCTACGCTCCGGGCGTGAGACTGCGGC
GGGCGCTGCGGACACATACAAAGTTACCCACAGATTCCGTGGATAAGCAGGGGACTAACATGTGAGGCAA
AACAGCAGGGCCGCGCCGGTGGCGTTTTTCCATAGGCTCCGCCCTCCTGCCAGAGTTCACATAAACAGAC
GCTTTTCCGGTGCATCTGTGGGAGCCGTGAGGCTCAACCATGAATCTGACAGTACGGGCGAAACCCGACA
GGACTTAAAGATCCCCACCGTTTCCGGCGGGTCGCTCCCTCTTGCGCTCTCCTGTTCCGACCCTGCCGTT
TACCGGATACCTGTTCCGCCTTTCTCCCTTACGGGAAGTGTGGCGCTTTCTCATAGCTCACACACTGGTA
TCTCGGCTCGGTGTAGGTCGTTCGCTCCAAGCTGGGCTGTAAGCAAGAACTCCCCGTTCAGCCCGACTGC
TGCGCCTTATCCGGTAACTGTTCACTTGAGTCCAACCCGGAAAAGCACGGTAAAACGCCACTGGCAGCAG
CCATTGGTAACTGGGAGTTCGCAGAGGATTTGTTTAGCTAAACACGCGGTTGCTCTTGAAGTGTGCGCCA
AAGTCCGGCTACACTGGAAGGACAGATTTGGTTGCTGTGCTCTGCGAAAGCCAGTTACCACGGTTAAGCA
GTTCCCCAACTGACTTAACCTTCGATCAAACCACCTCCCCAGGTGGTTTTTTCGAAGGTTAAGTCAGTTG
GGGAACTGCTTAACCTTCGATCAAACCACCTCCCCAGGTGGTTTTTTCGTTTACAGGGCAAAAGATTACG
CGCAGAAAAAAAGGATCTCAAGAAGATCCTTTGATCTTTTCTACTGAACCGCTCTAGATTTCAGTGCAAT
TTATCTCTTCAAATGTAGCACCTGAAGTCAGCCCCATACGATATAAGTTGTAATTCTCATGTTAGTCATG
CCCCGCGCCCACCGGAAGGAGCTGACTGGGTTGAAGGCTCTCAAGGGCATCCTGATGAATCCCCTAATGA
TTTTTATCAAAATCATTAAGGTTACCATCACGGAAAAAGGTTATGCTGCTTTTAAGACCCACTTTCACAT
TTAAGTTGTTTTTCTAATCCGCATATGATCAATTCAAGGCCGAATAAGAAGGCTGGCTCTGCACCTTGGT
GATCAAATAATTCGATAGCTTGTCGTAATAATGGCGGCATACTATCAGTAGTAGGTGTTTCCCTTTCTTC
TTTAGCGACTTGATGCTCTTGATCTTCCAATACGCAACCTAAAGTAAAATGCCCCACAGCGCTGAGTGCA
TATAATGCATTCTCTAGTGAAAAACCTTGTTGGCATAAAAAGGCTAATTGATTTTCGAGAGTTTCATACT
GTTTTTCTGTAGGCCGTGTACCTAAATGTACTTTTGCTCCATCGCGATGACTTAGTAAAGCACATCTAAA
ACTTTTAGCGTTATTACGTAAAAAATCTTGCCAGCTTTCCCCTTCTAAAGGGCAAAAGTGAGTATGGTGC
CTATCTAACATCTCAATGGCTAAGGCGTCGAGCAAAGCCCGCTTATTTTTTACATGCCAATACAATGTAG
GCTGCTCTACACCTAGCTTCTGGGCGAGTTTACGGGTTGTTAAACCTTCGATTCCGACCTCATTAAGCAG
CTCTAATGCGCTGTTAATCACTTTACTTTTATCTAATCTAGACAT
Features (pLannotate 1.2.2; 10 found; start..end, strand, type, name):
     19..74      +  promoter       tetR/tetA promoters: tetR; overlapping promoters for bacterial tetR and tetA
    281..336     +  promoter       tetR/tetA promoters: tetR; overlapping promoters for bacterial tetR and tetA
   5129..5146    +  CDS            SET1 (fragment): solubility-enhancement tag derived from T7 phage gene 10B
   5154..5201    +  terminator     T7 terminator: transcription terminator for bacteriophage T7 RNA polymerase
   5372..6163    -  CDS            SmR: aminoglycoside adenylyltransferase (Murphy, 1985); aadA; confers resistance to spectinomycin and streptomycin
   6164..6255    -  promoter       AmpR promoter: bla
   6303..6984    -  rep_origin     CloDF13 ori (fragment): Plasmids containing the CloDF13 (CDF) origin of replication can be propagated in E. coli cells that contain additional plasmids with compatible origins.
   7009..7106    -  rep_origin     CloDF13 ori (fragment): Plasmids containing the CloDF13 (CDF) origin of replication can be propagated in E. coli cells that contain additional plasmids with compatible origins.
   7203..7261    -  CDS            TcR (fragment): tetracycline efflux protein; tet; confers resistance to tetracycline
   7332..7955    -  CDS            TetR: tetracycline repressor TetR; tetR from transposon Tn10; TetR binds to the tetracycline operator tetO to inhibit transcription. This inhibition can be relieved by adding tetracycline or doxycycline.
