[The description below was written by a language model from this plasmid's Addgene catalogue record and pLannotate feature annotations shown in this document.]
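Description:
pTetQCas-BsaI is a bacterial expression plasmid of about 8 kb built on the pCDFDuet-1 backbone and assembled by Gibson cloning. It replicates from the CloDF13 (CDF) origin, which is compatible with other common origins and so allows the plasmid to be maintained in E. coli alongside additional plasmids. Selection relies on the aadA (SmR) aminoglycoside adenylyltransferase gene, which confers streptomycin and spectinomycin resistance and is annotated here downstream of an AmpR (bla) promoter. The catalogue lists the plasmid as high copy.

The payload is the RNA-guided DNA-targeting module of a Vibrio cholerae CRISPR-associated transposase system: TniQ, Cas8, Cas7 and Cas6, together with a CRISPR array described as "CRISPR(BsaI)". That name suggests a BsaI-based cloning site for inserting a chosen spacer, although the record does not spell this out. The automated annotation does not label these genes; they presumably lie in the large unannotated stretch between the second tet promoter and the T7 terminator. Two copies of the overlapping tetR/tetA promoter region are annotated upstream of that stretch, and a Tn10 TetR repressor gene is encoded on the opposite strand. This points to tetracycline-class inducible expression, in which TetR blocks transcription at tetO until an inducer relieves it. Which promoter copy drives the protein genes and which drives the CRISPR array is not stated. The short SET1 and TcR hits are small fragments, probably backbone or tet-locus remnants rather than functional elements.

The stated purpose is expression of CRISPR-associated transposases, and the associated publication concerns multicopy chromosomal integration in programmed cells. The transposase proteins themselves (TnsA, TnsB, TnsC) and a donor transposon are not listed among the inserts and would presumably be supplied from other plasmids.
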