Addgene plasmid #170629: pTetQCas-BsaI
Purpose: Expression of CRISPR-associated transposases
Depositing lab: Sheng Yang. Depositing organization: CAS Center for Excellence in Molecular Plant Sciences ("CEMPS"). Publication: Programming Cells by Multicopy Chromosomal Integration Using CRISPR-Associated Transposases. Zhang Y, Yang J, Yang S, Zhang J, Chen J, Tao R, Jiang Y, Yang J, Yang S. CRISPR J. 2021 Jun;4(3):350-359. doi: 10.1089/crispr.2021.0018. PubMed 34152213.
Backbone
  Vector backbone: pCDFDuet-1
  Vector type: Bacterial Expression
Growth in bacteria
  Bacterial resistance: Streptomycin, 50 μg/mL
  Growth temperature: 37°C
  Growth strain: DH5alpha
  Copy number: High Copy
Gene/Insert
  Gene/Insert name: VchTniQ, VchCas8, VchCas7, VchCas6, CRISPR(BsaI)
  Species: Vibrio cholera
  Cloning method: Gibson Cloning
Terms and licenses: Academic/Nonprofit Terms; Industry Terms: Not Available to Industry
How to cite: pTetQCas-BsaI was a gift from Sheng Yang (Addgene plasmid # 170629 ; http://n2t.net/addgene:170629 ; RRID:Addgene_170629)
